Addgene plasmid #125058: pKmK.M1
Purpose: Storage plasmid for selection marker
Depositing lab: John Morrissey. Depositing organization: University College Cork. Publication: Biological Parts for Kluyveromyces marxianus Synthetic Biology. Rajkumar AS, Varela JA, Juergens H, Daran JG, Morrissey JP. Front Bioeng Biotechnol. 2019 May 7;7:97. doi: 10.3389/fbioe.2019.00097. eCollection 2019. PubMed 31134195.
Backbone
  Vector backbone: YTK001
  Backbone manufacturer: Dueber lab, UC Berkeley
  Backbone size w/o insert (bp): 1667
  Vector type: Yeast Expression, Synthetic Biology
Growth in bacteria
  Bacterial resistance: Chloramphenicol, 25 μg/mL
  Growth temperature: 37°C
  Growth strain: DH5alpha
  Copy number: High Copy
Gene/Insert
  Gene/Insert name: ScTRP1 marker
  Species: S. cerevisiae (budding yeast)
  Cloning method: Restriction Enzyme; 5′ cloning site BsmBI (destroyed during cloning); 3′ cloning site BsmBI (destroyed during cloning)
  Sequencing primers: 5′ tttgctggccttttgctc; 3′ catctggatttgttcagaacg
Terms and licenses: Academic/Nonprofit Terms; Industry Terms: Not Available to Industry
Depositor comments: Contains the appropriate YTK-compatible Golden Gate overhangs for a type 6 part Please note that the minor differences between the Addgene NGS results and depositor's annotated sequence do not affect the plasmid function.
How to cite: pKmK.M1 was a gift from John Morrissey (Addgene plasmid # 125058 ; http://n2t.net/addgene:125058 ; RRID:Addgene_125058)
