[The description below was written by a language model from this plasmid's Addgene catalogue record and pLannotate feature annotations shown in this document.]
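Description:
pKmK.M1 is a small Golden Gate part-storage plasmid (about 2.8 kb) from a toolkit of biological parts for synthetic biology in the yeast Kluyveromyces marxianus. It is built on YTK001, the part-entry backbone of the modular Yeast Toolkit (YTK) cloning system, and is maintained only in E. coli. Replication relies on a high-copy ColE1/pUC-type origin, and selection on chloramphenicol resistance from a cat gene driven by its own promoter and followed by a phage lambda t0 terminator. The feature table shows no yeast replication origin or centromere, consistent with its role as a storage vector rather than a plasmid used directly in yeast.

The insert is the Saccharomyces cerevisiae TRP1 marker cassette, comprising the native TRP1 promoter and the TRP1 coding sequence. TRP1 encodes phosphoribosylanthranilate isomerase, an enzyme of tryptophan biosynthesis, and is a standard auxotrophic marker that allows trp1-deficient yeast to grow without tryptophan. No TRP1 terminator is annotated, although a stretch of unannotated sequence follows the coding region.

The cassette was inserted through BsmBI sites that were destroyed during cloning. According to the depositor, it carries the YTK-compatible overhangs of a type 6 part, the position reserved for yeast selection markers in that assembly standard. The marker can therefore be released and combined with promoter, coding sequence, terminator and other parts in Golden Gate assemblies to build yeast expression constructs carrying tryptophan prototrophy selection. The depositor notes minor differences between the sequenced plasmid and the annotated reference that do not affect function.
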