Features (pLannotate 1.2.2; 6 found; start..end, strand, type, name):
     36..313     +  promoter       TRP1 promoter: S. cerevisiae TRP1
    314..988     +  CDS            TRP1: phosphoribosylanthranilate isomerase, required for tryptophan biosynthesis; S. cerevisiae TRP1; yeast auxotrophic marker
   1206..1240    -  terminator     lambda t0 terminator: minimal transcription terminator from phage lambda (Scholtissek and Grosse, 1987)
   1314..1970    -  CDS            cat: CAT_ECOLX - Experimental evidence at protein level: Swiss-Prot protein existence level 1. This enzyme is an effector of chloramphenicol resistance in bacteria. From Escherichia coli. This protein is used as a marker in many commonly used cloning vectors, such as pACYC184.
   1971..2068    -  promoter       cat promoter: promoter of the E. coli cat gene encoding chloramphenicol acetyltransferase
   2152..2740    +  rep_origin     ori: high-copy-number ColE1/pMB1/pBR322/pUC origin of replication
>Addgene plasmid #125058 | pKmK.M1 | addgene full sequence | sequence record 246623 | Addgene NGS Result
TCGGTCTCATACACAATCAGTAAAAATCAACGGTTAACGACATTACTATATATATAATATAGGAAGCATT
TAATAGAACAGCATCGTAATATATGTGTACTTTGCAGTTATGACGCCAGATGGCAGTAGTGGAAGATATT
CTTTATTGAAAAATAGCTTGTCACCTTACGTACAATCTTGATCCGGAGCTTTTCTTTTTTTGCCGATTAA
GAATTCGGTCGAAAAAAGAAAAGGAGAGGGCCAAGAGGGAGGGCATTGGTGACTATTGAGCACGTGAGTA
TACGTGATTAAGCACACAAAGGCAGCTTGGAGTATGTCTGTTATTAATTTCACAGGTAGTTCTGGTCCAT
TGGTGAAAGTTTGCGGCTTGCAGAGCACAGAGGCCGCAGAATGTGCTCTAGATTCCGATGCTGACTTGCT
GGGTATTATATGTGTGCCCAATAGAAAGAGAACAATTGACCCGGTTATTGCAAGGAAAATTTCAAGTCTT
GTAAAAGCATATAAAAATAGTTCAGGCACTCCGAAATACTTGGTTGGCGTGTTTCGTAATCAACCTAAGG
AGGATGTTTTGGCTCTGGTCAATGATTACGGCATTGATATCGTCCAACTGCATGGAGATGAGTCGTGGCA
AGAATACCAAGAGTTCCTCGGTTTGCCAGTTATTAAAAGACTCGTATTTCCAAAAGACTGCAACATACTA
CTCAGTGCAGCTTCACAGAAACCTCATTCGTTTATTCCCTTGTTTGATTCAGAAGCAGGTGGGACAGGTG
AACTTTTGGATTGGAACTCGATTTCTGACTGGGTTGGAAGGCAAGAGAGCCCCGAAAGCTTACATTTTAT
GTTAGCTGGTGGACTGACGCCAGAAAATGTTGGTGATGCGCTTAGATTAAATGGCGTTATTGGTGTTGAT
GTAAGCGGAGGTGTGGAGACAAATGGTGTAAAAGACTCTAACAAAATAGCAAATTTCGTCAAAAATGCTA
AGAAATAGGTTATTACTGAGTAGTATTTATTTAAGTATTGTTTGTGCACTTGCCTGCAGGCCTTTTGAAA
AGCAAGCATAAAAGATCTAAACATAAAATCTGTAAAATAACAAGATGTAAAGATAATGCTAAATCATTTG
GCTTTTTGATTGATTGTACAGGAAAATATACATCGCAGGGGGTTGACTTTTACCATTTCACCGCAATGGA
GTTGAGACCAGACCAATAAAAAACGCCCGGCGGCAACCGAGCGTTCTGAACAAATCCAGATGGAGTTCTG
AGGTCATTACTGGATCTATCAACAGGAGTCCAAGCGAGCTCGATATCAAATTACGCCCCGCCCTGCCACT
CATCGCAGTACTGTTGTAATTCATTAAGCATTCTGCCGACATGGAAGCCATCACAAACGGCATGATGAAC
CTGAATCGCCAGCGGCATCAGCACCTTGTCGCCTTGCGTATAATATTTGCCCATGGTGAAAACGGGGGCG
AAGAAGTTGTCCATATTGGCCACGTTTAAATCAAAACTGGTGAAACTCACCCAGGGATTGGCTGAAACGA
AAAACATATTCTCAATAAACCCTTTAGGGAAATAGGCCAGGTTTTCACCGTAACACGCCACATCTTGCGA
ATATATGTGTAGAAACTGCCGGAAATCGTCGTGGTATTCACTCCAGAGCGATGAAAACGTTTCAGTTTGC
TCATGGAAAACGGTGTAACAAGGGTGAACACTATCCCATATCACCAGCTCACCGTCTTTCATTGCCATAC
GAAATTCCGGATGAGCATTCATCAGGCGGGCAAGAATGTGAATAAAGGCCGGATAAAACTTGTGCTTATT
TTTCTTTACGGTCTTTAAAAAGGCCGTAATATCCAGCTGAACGGTCTGGTTATAGGTACATTGAGCAACT
GACTGAAATGCCTCAAAATGTTCTTTACGATGCCATTGGGATATATCAACGGTGGTATATCCAGTGATTT
TTTTCTCCATTTTAGCTTCCTTAGCTCCTGAAAATCTCGATAACTCAAAAAATACGCCCGGTAGTGATCT
TATTTCATTATGGTGAAAGTTGGAACCTCTTACGTGCCCGATCAATCATGACCAAAATCCCTTAACGTGA
GTTTTCGTTCCACTGAGCGTCAGACCCCGTAGAAAAGATCAAAGGATCTTCTTGAGATCCTTTTTTTCTG
CGCGTAATCTGCTGCTTGCAAACAAAAAAACCACCGCTACCAGCGGTGGTTTGTTTGCCGGATCAAGAGC
TACCAACTCTTTTTCCGAAGGTAACTGGCTTCAGCAGAGCGCAGATACCAAATACTGTTCTTCTAGTGTA
GCCGTAGTTAGGCCACCACTTCAAGAACTCTGTAGCACCGCCTACATACCTCGCTCTGCTAATCCTGTTA
CCAGTGGCTGCTGCCAGTGGCGATAAGTCGTGTCTTACCGGGTTGGACTCAAGACGATAGTTACCGGATA
AGGCGCAGCGGTCGGGCTGAACGGGGGGTTCGTGCACACAGCCCAGCTTGGAGCGAACGACCTACACCGA
ACTGAGATACCTACAGCGTGAGCTATGAGAAAGCGCCACGCTTCCCGAAGGGAGAAAGGCGGACAGGTAT
CCGGTAAGCGGCAGGGTCGGAACAGGAGAGCGCACGAGGGAGCTTCCAGGGGGAAACGCCTGGTATCTTT
ATAGTCCTGTCGGGTTTCGCCACCTCTGACTTGAGCGTCGATTTTTGTGATGCTCGTCAGGGGGGCGGAG
CCTATGGAAAAACGCCAGCAACGCGGCCTTTTTACGGTTCCTGGCCTTTTGCTGGCCTTTTGCTCACATG
TTCTTTCCTGCGTTATCCCCTGATTCTGTGGATAACCGTAG
